Addgene plasmid #66880: pET30-SBL1(160S,HisTagDel)
Purpose: Expresses a version of pET30Xa-SBL1(160S) with 41 bp Histag removed
Depositing lab: Betty Gaffney. Depositing organization: Florida State University, Tallahassee. Publication: On the relationships of substrate orientation, hydrogen abstraction, and product stereochemistry in single and double dioxygenations by soybean lipoxygenase-1 and its Ala542Gly mutant. Coffa G, Imber AN, Maguire BC, Laxmikanthan G, Schneider C, Gaffney BJ, Brash AR. J Biol Chem. 2005 Nov 18;280(46):38756-66. Epub 2005 Sep 12. 10.1074/jbc.M504870200 PubMed 16157595.
Backbone
  Vector backbone: pET30Xa-LIC
  Backbone manufacturer: Novagen
  Backbone size w/o insert (bp): 5403
  Total vector size (bp): 7937
  Modifications to backbone: His tag 41 bp deleted
  Vector type: Bacterial Expression
Growth in bacteria
  Bacterial resistance: Kanamycin, 50 μg/mL
  Growth temperature: 37°C
  Growth strain: DH5alpha
  Growth instructions: 37 deg until induction, then 14-16 deg for 30+ hrs
  Copy number: Unknown
Gene/Insert
  Gene/Insert name: soybean lipoxygenase-1 (S160S) (alt name: SBL1 (S160S))
  Species: Glycine max
  Insert size (bp): 2517
  Mutation: none
  Promoter: T7lac
  Tag / fusion protein: none
  Cloning method: Ligation Independent Cloning
  Sequencing primers: 5′ ttg ccg act ctc att agc c; 3′ tca tca ttc ttc tgg tct gg
Terms and licenses: Academic/Nonprofit Terms; Industry Terms: Not Available to Industry
Depositor comments: His tag removed by Q5 mutagenesis (NEB)
How to cite: pET30-SBL1(160S,HisTagDel) was a gift from Betty Gaffney (Addgene plasmid # 66880 ; http://n2t.net/addgene:66880 ; RRID:Addgene_66880)
