[The description below was written by a language model from this plasmid's Addgene catalogue record and pLannotate feature annotations shown in this document.]
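Description:
pET30-SBL1(160S,HisTagDel) is a bacterial expression plasmid built on the Novagen pET30Xa-LIC backbone for producing untagged soybean (Glycine max) lipoxygenase-1 in E. coli. It derives from pET30Xa-SBL1(160S), from which a 41 bp segment encoding the N-terminal His tag was deleted by site-directed mutagenesis. The 2517 bp LOX1 coding sequence, inserted by ligation-independent cloning, is recorded as carrying no mutation and no fusion tag. In the annotated sequence it begins only a few bases after the T7 gene 10 ribosome binding site, consistent with removal of the upstream tag region.

Expression is driven by the T7lac arrangement: a T7 promoter immediately followed by a lac operator, with a plasmid-borne lacI gene under its own promoter supplying repressor. Transcription therefore depends on a host providing T7 RNA polymerase and is relieved by IPTG, and it ends at the T7 terminator. A short His-tag fragment and a gene 10-derived fragment are annotated downstream of the insert; these are residual backbone sequences, and since the record lists no tag they presumably lie beyond the stop codon. The plasmid is selected with kanamycin (aph(3')-Ia) and replicates from a pBR322-type ColE1 origin accompanied by bom and rop, which keeps copy number modest. An f1 origin and remnants of the pBR322 tetracycline resistance gene are also present.

The deposited full sequence is 7,837 nt, slightly shorter than the catalogue total of 7,937 bp. The associated work concerns substrate orientation and product stereochemistry in lipoxygenase-1 dioxygenation, so the construct serves as a source of recombinant enzyme for such mechanistic studies.
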