Features (pLannotate 1.2.2; 19 found; start..end, strand, type, name):
      1..2517    +  CDS            LOX1.1: LOX1_SOYBN - Also known as LOX1. Experimental evidence at protein level: Swiss-Prot protein existence level 1. Plant lipoxygenase may be involved in a number of diverse aspects of plant physiology including growth and development, pest resistance, and senescence or responses to wounding. With linoleate as substrate, L-1 shows a preference for carbon 13 as the site for hydroperoxidation (in contrast to L-2 and L-3, which utilize either carbon 9 or 13). At pH above 8.5, only (9Z,11E,13S)-13- hydroperoxyoctadeca-9,11-dienoate is produced, but as the pH decreases, the proportion of (9S)-hydroperox
   2610..2627    +  CDS            9xHis (fragment): 9xHis affinity tag
   2637..2686    +  CDS            SET1 (fragment): solubility-enhancement tag derived from T7 phage gene 10B
   2694..2741    +  terminator     T7 terminator: transcription terminator for bacteriophage T7 RNA polymerase
   2778..3206    +  rep_origin     f1 ori (sequence partly withheld): f1 bacteriophage origin of replication; arrow indicates direction of (+) strand synthesis
   3259..3316    +  promoter       AmpR promoter (fragment): bla
   3325..4140    -  CDS            KanR: aminoglycoside phosphotransferase; aph(3')-Ia; confers resistance to kanamycin in bacteria or G418 (Geneticin®) in eukaryotes
   4262..4850    +  rep_origin     ori: high-copy-number ColE1/pMB1/pBR322/pUC origin of replication
   5036..5175    -  misc_feature   bom: basis of mobility region from pBR322
   5277..5468    -  CDS            rop: Rop protein, which maintains plasmids at low copy number; rop
   5485..5865    +  CDS            YPB1_ECOLX: Protein predicted: Swiss-Prot protein existence level 4. From Escherichia coli.
   5937..6228    -  CDS            TcR (fragment): tetracycline efflux protein; tet; confers resistance to tetracycline
   6243..6264    -  protein_bind   CAP binding site: CAP binding activates transcription in the presence of cAMP. E. coli catabolite activator protein
   6277..7359    -  CDS            lacI: lac repressor; lacI; The lac repressor binds to the lac operator to inhibit transcription in E. coli. This inhibition can be relieved by adding lactose or isopropyl-β-D-thiogalactopyranoside (IPTG).
   7360..7437    -  promoter       lacI promoter: lacI
   7445..7724    -  CDS            TcR (fragment): tetracycline efflux protein; tet; confers resistance to tetracycline
   7750..7768    +  promoter       T7 promoter: promoter for bacteriophage T7 RNA polymerase
   7769..7793    +  protein_bind   lac operator: The lac repressor binds to the lac operator to inhibit transcription in E. coli. This inhibition can be relieved by adding lactose or isopropyl-β-D-thiogalactopyranoside (IPTG). lac repressor encoded by lacI
   7808..7830    +  RBS            RBS: efficient ribosome binding site from bacteriophage T7 gene 10 (Olins and Rangwala, 1989)
>Addgene plasmid #66880 | pET30-SBL1(160S,HisTagDel) | depositor full sequence | sequence record 114729 | all of plasmid
ATGTTTTCAGCAGGCCATAAGATCAAAGGGACAGTGGTGTTGATGCCCAAGAATGAGTTGGAAGTTAACC
CTGATGGCTCAGCAGTTGACAACCTTAATGCTTTCTTGGGCCGTAGTGTCTCCCTTCAGCTCATTAGTGC
TACCAAGGCTGATGCACATGGAAAAGGAAAAGTTGGAAAGGATACGTTCTTGGAAGGGATTAATACTTCG
TTACCAACTTTGGGAGCAGGAGAGTCTGCATTCAATATTCATTTTGAATGGGACGGAAGCATGGGAATCC
CCGGTGCGTTTTACATAAAGAACTACATGCAAGTTGAGTTCTTCCTCAAGAGTTTGACTCTTGAAGCCAT
TTCAAACCAAGGAACCATCCGCTTTGTTTGCAACTCATGGGTTTATAACACTAAACTTTACAAAAGCGTG
CGCATTTTCTTTGCCAACCATACATATGTACCTAGTGAGACACCAGCACCACTTGTGAGTTACAGAGAAG
AAGAATTGAAGAGTTTAAGAGGAAATGGAACGGGAGAGCGCAAGGAATATGATAGGATCTATGATTATGA
TGTCTACAATGATTTGGGCAACCCAGATAAGAGTGAAAAGTTAGCTCGTCCAGTTCTTGGAGGGTCTAGC
ACCTTTCCCTACCCTCGTAGGGGAAGAACTGGTCGAGGTCCAACAGTTACAGACCCGAATACTGAGAAAC
AAGGCGAAGTATTTTATGTTCCAAGAGATGAAAATTTAGGTCACTTGAAGTCTAAGGATGCTCTTGAGAT
TGGAACAAAATCTTTATCTCAAATTGTCCAGCCGGCGTTCGAATCTGCGTTCGATTTGAAATCCACGCCA
ATTGAGTTTCATAGCTTCCAAGATGTGCATGACTTGTATGAAGGTGGAATTAAGCTTCCTAGAGATGTAA
TTAGCACAATTATCCCCTTACCAGTGATCAAAGAACTCTATCGTACCGATGGTCAACACATCCTCAAGTT
TCCACAACCTCACGTCGTTCAAGTGAGTCAGTCTGCATGGATGACTGATGAAGAATTTGCTAGAGAGATG
ATTGCTGGTGTAAATCCCTGCGTAATTCGTGGTCTTGAAGAGTTCCCTCCAAAAAGTAATCTGGATCCTG
CAATCTATGGTGATCAAAGCAGTAAGATAACAGCAGATTCCCTTGATCTAGATGGGTACACAATGGACGA
GGCACTTGGTAGTCGAAGGTTATTTATGTTAGATTACCATGATATCTTCATGCCATATGTGAGGCAGATA
AATCAGCTGAATTCTGCCAAGACTTATGCGACAAGGACTATCCTTTTTTTGAGAGAAGATGGAACTTTAA
AGCCAGTGGCCATCGAATTAAGTTTGCCACATTCTGCTGGGGATCTGTCAGCTGCCGTCAGTCAAGTCGT
CTTACCTGCTAAGGAAGGTGTTGAGAGCACAATTTGGCTACTAGCCAAAGCTTATGTCATCGTAAATGAC
TCTTGCTACCATCAACTCATGAGCCATTGGTTAAATACTCATGCGGCGATGGAGCCATTCGTCATAGCAA
CACACCGACATCTTAGCGTGCTTCACCCAATTTACAAGCTTCTGACTCCTCACTATCGTAACAACATGAA
CATCAACGCACTTGCCAGGCAATCTCTAATTAATGCTAATGGCATAATAGAGACAACCTTTTTGCCCTCA
AAGTATTCTGTGGAGATGTCTTCGGCGGTTTATAAGAATTGGGTTTTCACTGATCAAGCACTACCTGCAG
ATCTTATCAAGAGAGGAGTGGCAATTAAGGATCCATCAACCCCACATGGAGTTCGTCTTCTGATAGAGGA
CTATCCTTATGCCGCTGATGGACTGGAGATATGGGCTGCAATTAAGACATGGGTTCAAGAATATGTGCCC
TTGTACTATGCAAGAGATGATGATGTCAAGAATGATTCTGAACTCCAACATTGGTGGAAAGAAGCTGTAG
AGAAAGGCCATGGTGATTTGAAAGACAAGCCATGGTGGCCTAAGTTGCAGACACTTGAAGACCTTGTTGA
AGTTTGCCTCATTATCATATGGATTGCTTCAGCTCTCCATGCAGCCGTTAATTTTGGTCAGTATCCTTAT
GGAGGTTTGATAATGAACCGCCCAACTGCTTCTAGAAGGTTGCTTCCTGAGAAAGGCACCCCAGAATATG
AAGAAATGATTAATAACCATGAAAAGGCTTATTTGAGAACAATTACATCAAAGTTGCCGACTCTCATTAG
CCTTTCAGTGATAGAGATCTTGTCGACACATGCTTCTGATGAGGTCTACCTTGGCCAGAGGGACAACCCA
CATTGGACCTCTGATTCAAAAGCATTACAAGCCTTTCAAAAGTTTGGAAACAAGCTCAAGGAAATTGAGG
AAAAACTTGTGAGGAGGAACAATGATCCGAGTCTGCAGGGCAATCGACTTGGCCCGGTTCAACTGCCATA
CACTTTGCTTTATCCTAGCAGTGAGGAAGGGTTAACTTTTAGGGGAATTCCAAATAGCATCTCTATCTAA
ACTAGTCATGGGGCTCTAACTCTCCTCTGGCCATGGCGATATCGGATCCGAATTCGAGCTCCGTCGACAA
GCTTGCGGCCGCACTCGAGCACCACCACCACCACCACTGAGATCCGGCTGCTAACAAAGCCCGAAAGGAA
GCTGAGTTGGCTGCTGCCACCGCTGAGCAATAACTAGCATAACCCCTTGGGGCCTCTAAACGGGTCTTGA
GGGGTTTTTTGCTGAAAGGAGGAACTATATCCGGATTGGCGAATGGG
[124 nt withheld, positions 2778-2901]
C
[91 nt withheld, positions 2903-2993]
A
[49 nt withheld, positions 2995-3043]
CCTTTGACGTTGGAGTCCACGTTCTTT
[37 nt withheld, positions 3071-3107]
ACCCTATCTCGGTCTATTCTTTTGATTTATAAGGGATTTTGCCGATTTCGGCCTATTGGTTAAAAAATGA
GCTGATTTAACAAAAATTTAACGCGAATTTTAACAAAATATTAACGCTTACAATTTAGGTGGCACTTTTC
GGGGAAATGTGCGCGGAACCCCTATTTGTTTATTTTTCTAAATACATTCAAATATGTATCCGCTCATGAA
TTAATTCTTAGAAAAACTCATCGAGCATCAAATGAAACTGCAATTTATTCATATCAGGATTATCAATACC
ATATTTTTGAAAAAGCCGTTTCTGTAATGAAGGAGAAAACTCACCGAGGCAGTTCCATAGGATGGCAAGA
TCCTGGTATCGGTCTGCGATTCCGACTCGTCCAACATCAATACAACCTATTAATTTCCCCTCGTCAAAAA
TAAGGTTATCAAGTGAGAAATCACCATGAGTGACGACTGAATCCGGTGAGAATGGCAAAAGTTTATGCAT
TTCTTTCCAGACTTGTTCAACAGGCCAGCCATTACGCTCGTCATCAAAATCACTCGCATCAACCAAACCG
TTATTCATTCGTGATTGCGCCTGAGCGAGACGAAATACGCGATCGCTGTTAAAAGGACAATTACAAACAG
GAATCGAATGCAACCGGCGCAGGAACACTGCCAGCGCATCAACAATATTTTCACCTGAATCAGGATATTC
TTCTAATACCTGGAATGCTGTTTTCCCGGGGATCGCAGTGGTGAGTAACCATGCATCATCAGGAGTACGG
ATAAAATGCTTGATGGTCGGAAGAGGCATAAATTCCGTCAGCCAGTTTAGTCTGACCATCTCATCTGTAA
CATCATTGGCAACGCTACCTTTGCCATGTTTCAGAAACAACTCTGGCGCATCGGGCTTCCCATACAATCG
ATAGATTGTCGCACCTGATTGCCCGACATTATCGCGAGCCCATTTATACCCATATAAATCAGCATCCATG
TTGGAATTTAATCGCGGCCTAGAGCAAGACGTTTCCCGTTGAATATGGCTCATAACACCCCTTGTATTAC
TGTTTATGTAAGCAGACAGTTTTATTGTTCATGACCAAAATCCCTTAACGTGAGTTTTCGTTCCACTGAG
CGTCAGACCCCGTAGAAAAGATCAAAGGATCTTCTTGAGATCCTTTTTTTCTGCGCGTAATCTGCTGCTT
GCAAACAAAAAAACCACCGCTACCAGCGGTGGTTTGTTTGCCGGATCAAGAGCTACCAACTCTTTTTCCG
AAGGTAACTGGCTTCAGCAGAGCGCAGATACCAAATACTGTCCTTCTAGTGTAGCCGTAGTTAGGCCACC
ACTTCAAGAACTCTGTAGCACCGCCTACATACCTCGCTCTGCTAATCCTGTTACCAGTGGCTGCTGCCAG
TGGCGATAAGTCGTGTCTTACCGGGTTGGACTCAAGACGATAGTTACCGGATAAGGCGCAGCGGTCGGGC
TGAACGGGGGGTTCGTGCACACAGCCCAGCTTGGAGCGAACGACCTACACCGAACTGAGATACCTACAGC
GTGAGCTATGAGAAAGCGCCACGCTTCCCGAAGGGAGAAAGGCGGACAGGTATCCGGTAAGCGGCAGGGT
CGGAACAGGAGAGCGCACGAGGGAGCTTCCAGGGGGAAACGCCTGGTATCTTTATAGTCCTGTCGGGTTT
CGCCACCTCTGACTTGAGCGTCGATTTTTGTGATGCTCGTCAGGGGGGCGGAGCCTATGGAAAAACGCCA
GCAACGCGGCCTTTTTACGGTTCCTGGCCTTTTGCTGGCCTTTTGCTCACATGTTCTTTCCTGCGTTATC
CCCTGATTCTGTGGATAACCGTATTACCGCCTTTGAGTGAGCTGATACCGCTCGCCGCAGCCGAACGACC
GAGCGCAGCGAGTCAGTGAGCGAGGAAGCGGAAGAGCGCCTGATGCGGTATTTTCTCCTTACGCATCTGT
GCGGTATTTCACACCGCAATGGTGCACTCTCAGTACAATCTGCTCTGATGCCGCATAGTTAAGCCAGTAT
ACACTCCGCTATCGCTACGTGACTGGGTCATGGCTGCGCCCCGACACCCGCCAACACCCGCTGACGCGCC
CTGACGGGCTTGTCTGCTCCCGGCATCCGCTTACAGACAAGCTGTGACCGTCTCCGGGAGCTGCATGTGT
CAGAGGTTTTCACCGTCATCACCGAAACGCGCGAGGCAGCTGCGGTAAAGCTCATCAGCGTGGTCGTGAA
GCGATTCACAGATGTCTGCCTGTTCATCCGCGTCCAGCTCGTTGAGTTTCTCCAGAAGCGTTAATGTCTG
GCTTCTGATAAAGCGGGCCATGTTAAGGGCGGTTTTTTCCTGTTTGGTCACTGATGCCTCCGTGTAAGGG
GGATTTCTGTTCATGGGGGTAATGATACCGATGAAACGAGAGAGGATGCTCACGATACGGGTTACTGATG
ATGAACATGCCCGGTTACTGGAACGTTGTGAGGGTAAACAACTGGCGGTATGGATGCGGCGGGACCAGAG
AAAAATCACTCAGGGTCAATGCCAGCGCTTCGTTAATACAGATGTAGGTGTTCCACAGGGTAGCCAGCAG
CATCCTGCGATGCAGATCCGGAACATAATGGTGCAGGGCGCTGACTTCCGCGTTTCCAGACTTTACGAAA
CACGGAAACCGAAGACCATTCATGTTGTTGCTCAGGTCGCAGACGTTTTGCAGCAGCAGTCGCTTCACGT
TCGCTCGCGTATCGGTGATTCATTCTGCTAACCAGTAAGGCAACCCCGCCAGCCTAGCCGGGTCCTCAAC
GACAGGAGCACGATCATGCGCACCCGTGGGGCCGCCATGCCGGCGATAATGGCCTGCTTCTCGCCGAAAC
GTTTGGTGGCGGGACCAGTGACGAAGGCTTGAGCGAGGGCGTGCAAGATTCCGAATACCGCAAGCGACAG
GCCGATCATCGTCGCGCTCCAGCGAAAGCGGTCCTCGCCGAAAATGACCCAGAGCGCTGCCGGCACCTGT
CCTACGAGTTGCATGATAAAGAAGACAGTCATAAGTGCGGCGACGATAGTCATGCCCCGCGCCCACCGGA
AGGAGCTGACTGGGTTGAAGGCTCTCAAGGGCATCGGTCGAGATCCCGGTGCCTAATGAGTGAGCTAACT
TACATTAATTGCGTTGCGCTCACTGCCCGCTTTCCAGTCGGGAAACCTGTCGTGCCAGCTGCATTAATGA
ATCGGCCAACGCGCGGGGAGAGGCGGTTTGCGTATTGGGCGCCAGGGTGGTTTTTCTTTTCACCAGTGAG
ACGGGCAACAGCTGATTGCCCTTCACCGCCTGGCCCTGAGAGAGTTGCAGCAAGCGGTCCACGCTGGTTT
GCCCCAGCAGGCGAAAATCCTGTTTGATGGTGGTTAACGGCGGGATATAACATGAGCTGTCTTCGGTATC
GTCGTATCCCACTACCGAGATGTCCGCACCAACGCGCAGCCCGGACTCGGTAATGGCGCGCATTGCGCCC
AGCGCCATCTGATCGTTGGCAACCAGCATCGCAGTGGGAACGATGCCCTCATTCAGCATTTGCATGGTTT
GTTGAAAACCGGACATGGCACTCCAGTCGCCTTCCCGTTCCGCTATCGGCTGAATTTGATTGCGAGTGAG
ATATTTATGCCAGCCAGCCAGACGCAGACGCGCCGAGACAGAACTTAATGGGCCCGCTAACAGCGCGATT
TGCTGGTGACCCAATGCGACCAGATGCTCCACGCCCAGTCGCGTACCGTCTTCATGGGAGAAAATAATAC
TGTTGATGGGTGTCTGGTCAGAGACATCAAGAAATAACGCCGGAACATTAGTGCAGGCAGCTTCCACAGC
AATGGCATCCTGGTCATCCAGCGGATAGTTAATGATCAGCCCACTGACGCGTTGCGCGAGAAGATTGTGC
ACCGCCGCTTTACAGGCTTCGACGCCGCTTCGTTCTACCATCGACACCACCACGCTGGCACCCAGTTGAT
CGGCGCGAGATTTAATCGCCGCGACAATTTGCGACGGCGCGTGCAGGGCCAGACTGGAGGTGGCAACGCC
AATCAGCAACGACTGTTTGCCCGCCAGTTGTTGTGCCACGCGGTTGGGAATGTAATTCAGCTCCGCCATC
GCCGCTTCCACTTTTTCCCGCGTTTTCGCAGAAACGTGGCTGGCCTGGTTCACCACGCGGGAAACGGTCT
GATAAGAGACACCGGCATACTCTGCGACATCGTATAACGTTACTGGTTTCACATTCACCACCCTGAATTG
ACTCTCTTCCGGGCGCTATCATGCCATACCGCGAAAGGTTTTGCGCCATTCGATGGTGTCCGGGATCTCG
ACGCTCTCCCTTATGCGACTCCTGCATTAGGAAGCAGCCCAGTAGTAGGTTGAGGCCGTTGAGCACCGCC
GCCGCAAGGAATGGTGCATGCAAGGAGATGGCGCCCAACAGTCCCCCGGCCACGGGGCCTGCCACCATAC
CCACGCCGAAACAAGCGCTCATGAGCCCGAAGTGGCGAGCCCGATCTTCCCCATCGGTGATGTCGGCGAT
ATAGGCGCCAGCAACCGCACCTGTGGCGCCGGTGATGCCGGCCACGATGCGTCCGGCGTAGAGGATCGAG
ATCGATCTCGATCCCGCGAAATTAATACGACTCACTATAGGGGAATTGTGAGCGGATAACAATTCCCCTC
TAGAAATAATTTTGTTTAACTTTAAGAAGGAGATATACAT
