>Addgene plasmid #66880 | pET30-SBL1(160S,HisTagDel) | addgene partial sequence | sequence record 120859 | T7 5'-TAATACGACTCACTATAGGG-3'
ACTTTAAGAAGGAGATATACATATGTTTTCAGCAGGCCATAAGATCAAAGGGACAGTGGTGTTGATGCCC
AAGAATGAGTTGGAAGTTAACCCTGATGGCTCAGCAGTTGACAACCTTAATGCTTTCTTGGGCCGTAGTG
TCTCCCTTCAGCTCATTAGTGCTACCAAGGCTGATGCACATGGAAAAGGAAAAGTTGGAAAGGATACGTT
CTTGGAAGGGATTAATACTTCGTTACCAACTTTGGGAGCAGGAGAGTCTGCATTCAATATTCATTTTGAA
TGGGACGGAAGCATGGGAATCCCCGGTGCGTTTTACATAAAGAACTACATGCAAGTTGAGTTCTTCCTCA
AGAGTTTGACTCTTGAAGCCATTTCAAACCAAGGAACCATCCGCTTTGTTTGCAACTCATGGGTTTATAA
CACTAAACTTTACAAAAGCGTGCGCATTTTCTTTGCCAACCATACATATGTACCTAGTGAGACACCAGCA
CCACTTGTGAGTTACAGAGAAGAAGAATTGAAGAGTTTAAGAGGAAATGGAACGGGAGAGCGCAAGGAAT
ATGATAGGATCTATGATTATGATGTCTACAATGATTTGGGCAACCCAGATAAGAGTGAAAAGTTAGCTCG
TCCAGTTCTTGGAGGGTCTAGCACCTTTCCCTACCCTCGTAGGGGAAGAACTGGTCGAGGTCCAACAGTT
ACAGACCCGAATACTGAGAAACAAGGCGAAGTATTTTATGTTCCAAGAGATGAAAATTTAGGTCACTTGA
AGTCTAAGGATGCTCTTGAGATTGGAACAAAATCTTTATCTC
