>Addgene plasmid #66880 | pET30-SBL1(160S,HisTagDel) | addgene partial sequence | sequence record 120910 | T7term 5'-GCTAGTTATTGCTCAGCGG-3'
AGCAGCCGGATCTCAGTGGTGGTGGTGGTGGTGCTCGAGTGCGGCCGCAAGCTTGTCGACGGAGCTCGAA
TTCGGATCCGATATCGCCATGGCCAGAGGAGAGTTAGAGCCCCATGACTAGTTTAGATAGAGATGCTATT
TGGAATTCCCCTAAAAGTTAACCCTTCCTCACTGCTAGGATAAAGCAAAGTGTATGGCAGTTGAACCGGG
CCAAGTCGATTGCCCTGCAGACTCGGATCATTGTTCCTCCTCACAAGTTTTTCCTCAATTTCCTTGAGCT
TGTTTCCAAACTTTTGAAAGGCTTGTAATGCTTTTGAATCAGAGGTCCAATGTGGGTTGTCCCTCTGGCC
AAGGTAGACCTCATCAGAAGCATGTGTCGACAAGATCTCTATCACTGAAAGGCTAATGAGAGTCGGCAAC
TTTGATGTAATTGTTCTCAAATAAGCCTTTTCATGGTTATTAATCATTTCTTCATATTCTGGGGTGCCTT
TCTCAGGAAGCAACCTTCTAGAAGCAGTTGGGCGGTTCATTATCAAACCTCCATAAGGATACTGACCAAA
ATTAACGGCTGCATGGAGAGCTGAAGCAATCCATATGATAATGAGGCAAACTTCAACAAGGTCTTCAAGT
GTCTGCAACTTAGGCCACCATGGCTTGTCTTTCAAATCACCATGGCCTTTCTCTACAGCTTCTTTCCACC
AATGTTGGAGTTCAGAATCATTCTTGACATCATCATCTCTTGCATAGTACAAGGGCACATATTCTTGAAC
CCATGTCTTAATTGCAGCCCATATCTCCAGTCCATCAGCGGCATAAGG
